Addgene plasmid #47768: pDR-meptrac
Purpose: expresses MepTrac in yeast
Depositing lab: Wolf Frommer. Depositing organization: Carnegie Institution for Science. Publication: Fluorescent sensors reporting the activity of ammonium transceptors in live cells. De Michele R, Ast C, Loque D, Ho CH, Andrade SL, Lanquar V, Grossmann G, Gehne S, Kumke MU, Frommer WB. eLife. 2013 Jul 2;2:e00800. 10.7554/eLife.00800 PubMed 23840931.
Backbone
  Vector backbone: pDR GW
  Backbone size w/o insert (bp): 6000
  Total vector size (bp): 8300
  Vector type: Yeast Expression
  Selectable markers: URA3
Growth in bacteria
  Bacterial resistance: Ampicillin, 100 μg/mL
  Growth temperature: 37°C
  Growth strain: Top10
  Copy number: High Copy
Gene/Insert
  Gene/Insert name: meptrac
  Species: S. cerevisiae (budding yeast), Synthetic
  Insert size (bp): 2235
  Promoter: PMA
  Tag / fusion protein: mcpGFP
  Cloning method: Gateway Cloning
  Sequencing primers: 5′ aacaatcgttaataattaattaattgg; 3′ gaagtgtcaacaacgtatctacc
Terms and licenses: Academic/Nonprofit Terms; Industry Terms: Not Available to Industry
How to cite: pDR-meptrac was a gift from Wolf Frommer (Addgene plasmid # 47768 ; http://n2t.net/addgene:47768 ; RRID:Addgene_47768)
