[The description below was written by a language model from this plasmid's Addgene catalogue record.]
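Description:
pDR-meptrac is a yeast expression plasmid built on the Gateway-compatible pDR GW backbone, with a total size of about 8.3 kb, of which roughly 6 kb is backbone. It is propagated in E. coli as a high-copy plasmid under ampicillin selection, and it is maintained in Saccharomyces cerevisiae through the URA3 auxotrophic marker, which allows selection in ura3 mutant strains on medium lacking uracil. The record does not state which yeast replication origin the backbone carries, and no feature table is provided, so terminators and other backbone elements cannot be described here.

The payload is a 2,235 bp insert called meptrac, introduced by Gateway recombination and listed as being of S. cerevisiae and synthetic origin. It is expressed from the PMA promoter, generally understood as the promoter of the yeast plasma membrane H+-ATPase gene, which gives strong expression in yeast. The insert is fused with mcpGFP, a circularly permuted GFP whose fluorescence responds to conformational changes in the protein to which it is joined. The name and the associated publication on fluorescent sensors of ammonium transceptor activity suggest that MepTrac is a yeast Mep-type ammonium transporter engineered into such a sensor, so that transporter activity is read out as a change in fluorescence. However, the record does not specify which Mep protein is used or where the fluorescent protein is placed within it. The stated purpose is simply to express MepTrac in yeast, which fits its use for live-cell imaging or fluorimetric monitoring of ammonium transporter activity.
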