>Addgene plasmid #47768 | pDR-meptrac | depositor partial sequence | sequence record 68732 | meptrac
ATGTCTTACAATTTTACAGGTACGCCTACAGGCGAAGGAACGGGTGGTAACTCGTTGACAACAGATTTGA
ATACACAATTTGACTTGGCCAACATGGGATGGATCGGTGTGGCTTCAGCAGGTGTGTGGATTATGGTCCC
AGGTATCGGTTTATTATATTCTGGTTTATCCAGGAAAAAGCATGCTTTATCCTTGCTTTGGGCCTCGATG
ATGGCTTCCGCCGTGTGTATTTTCCAATGGTTTTTCTGGGGATACTCATTAGCTTTCTCACACAACACTA
GAGGTAACGGTTTTATTGGTACCTTGGAATTCTTTGGGTTTCGTAACGTTTTAGGAGCCCCATCTAGTGT
CAGTTCTCTTCCCGATATACTGTTTGCCGTTTACCAAGGTATGTTTGCCGCAGTCACCGGTGCCCTAATG
CTAGGTGGTGCCTGCGAGAGGGCAAGGTTGTTTCCTATGATGGTGTTCTTGTTTTTATGGATGACTATTG
TTTATTGTCCTATTGCATGCTGGGTCTGGAATGCCGAGGGTTGGTTGGTCAAATTGGGTAGCTTGGACTA
TGCAGGTGGTTTATGTGTCCATTTAACATCTGGACATGGTGGTCTAGTTTACGCTTTGATACTGGGTAAG
CGTAATGACCCTGTTACACGTTTGTCTAACGTCTATATCAAGGCCGACAAGCAGAAGAACGGCATCAAGG
CGAACTTCAAGATCCGCCACAACATCGAGGACGGCGGCGTGCAGCTCGCCTACCACTACCAGCAGAACAC
CCCCATCGGCGACGGCCCCGTGCTGCTGCCCGACAACCACTACCTGAGCGTCCAGTCCAAGCTGAGCAAA
GACCCCAACGAGAAGCGCGATCACATGGTCCTGCTGGAGTTCGTGACCGCCGCCGGGATCACTCTCGGCA
TGGACGAGCTGTACAAGGGTGGTACCGGTGGATCTATGGTGAGCAAGGGCGAGGAGCTGTTCACCGGGGT
GGTGCCCATCCTGGTCGAGCTGGACGGCGACGTAAACGGCCACAAGTTCAGCGTGTCCGGCGAGGGCGAG
GGCGATGCCACCTACGGCAAGCTGACCCTGAAGTTCATCTGCACCACCGGCAAGCTGCCCGTGCCCTGGC
CCACCCTCGTGACCACCCTGACCTACGGCGTGCAGTGCTTCAGCCGCTACCCCGACCACATGAAGCAGCA
CGACTTCTTCAAGTCCGCCATGCCCGAAGGCTACATCCAGGAGCGCACCATCTTCTTCAAGGACGACGGC
AACTACAAGACCCGCGCCGAGGTGAAGTTCGAGGGCGACACCCTGGTGAACCGCATCGAGCTGAAGGGCA
TCGACTTCAAGGAGGACGGCAACATCCTGGGGCACAAGCTGGAGTACAACTTTAATAAAGGGATGCCCAA
GTACAAACCACATTCCGTCACCTCGGTGGTTTTAGGCACAGTGTTCTTATGGTTTGGTTGGATGTTCTTT
AACGGAGGCTCTGCAGGTAATGCAACTATACGAGCATGGTACTCTATTATGTCCACAAACTTAGCTGCTG
CTTGCGGTGGCTTGACATGGATGGTTATCGATTATTTCAGATGCGGAAGAAAGTGGACTACAGTTGGTTT
GTGTTCAGGTATCATCGCTGGCCTAGTGGGTATCACCCCAGCCGCCGGGTTCGTGCCAATCTGGTCAGCC
GTTGTCATTGGTGTGGTTACTGGTGCAGGATGTAACCTTGCTGTTGACTTAAAGAGTCTATTGCGCATCG
ATGATGGTCTAGATTGTTACTCTATCCATGGTGTGGGTGGTTGTATTGGTTCTGTATTAACTGGTATCTT
TGCTGCAGACTATGTAAATGCCACTGCAGGCTCTTACATTAGTCCAATTGATGGTGGCTGGATCAATCAT
CACTATAAACAAGTTGGTTATCAATTAGCAGGTATATGCGCTGCACTAGCCTGGACTGTTACTGTCACAT
CTATCTTGCTTCTAACTATGAATGCCATTCCATTTTTAAAACTAAGATTAAGTGCTGATGAGGAAGAATT
AGGTACCGACGCTGCTCAAATTGGTGAATTTACATACGAGGAATCCACTGCTTACATCCCAGAACCAATC
AGATCTAAAACATCGGCACAAATGCCACCTCCTCATGAAAACATTGATGATAAGATTGTGGGTAACACAG
ACGCAGAAAAGAATTCTACGCCTTCCGACGCTTCTTCTACTAAGAACACTGACCATATAGTATAA
