>Addgene plasmid #47768 | pDR-meptrac | addgene partial sequence | sequence record 71090 | EGFP-N 5'-CGTCGCCGTCCAGCTCGACCAG-3'
CGCCCTTGCTCACCATAGATCCACCGGTACCACCCTTGTACAGCTCGTCCATGCCGAGAGTGATCCCGGC
GGCGGTCACGAACTCCAGCAGGACCATGTGATCGCGCTTCTCGTTGGGGTCTTTGCTCAGCTTGGACTGG
ACGCTCAGGTAGTGGTTGTCGGGCAGCAGCACGGGGCCGTCGCCGATGGGGGTGTTCTGCTGGTAGTGGT
AGGCGAGCTGCACGCCGCCGTCCTCGATGTTGTGGCGGATCTTGAAGTTCGCCTTGATGCCGTTCTTCTG
CTTGTCGGCCTTGATATAGACGTTAGACAAACGTGTAACAGGGTCATTACGCTTACCCAGTATCAAAGCG
TAAACTAGACCACCATGTCCAGATGTTAAATGGACACATAAACCACCTGCATAGTCCAAGCTACCCAATT
TGACCAACCAACCCTCGGCATTCCAGACCCAGCATGCAATAGGACAATAAACAATAGTCATCCATAAAAA
CAAGAACACCATCATAGGAAACAACCTTGCCCTCTCGCAGGCACCACCTAGCATTAGGGCACCGGTGACT
GCGGCAAACATACCTTGGTAAACGGCAAACAGTATATCGGGAAGAGAACTGACACTAGATGGGGCTCCTA
AAACGTTACGAAACCCAAAGAATTCCAAGGTACCAATAAAACCGTTACCTCTAGTGTTGTGTGAGAAAGC
TAATGAGTATCCCCAGAAAAACCATTGGAAAATACACACGGCGGAAGCCATCATCGAGGCCCAAAGCAAG
GATAAAGCATGCTTTTTCCTGGATAAACCAGAATATAATAAACCGATACCTGGGACCATAATCCACACAC
CTGCTGAAGCCACACCGATCCATCCCATGTTGGCCAAGTCAAATTGTGTATTCAAATCTGTTGTCAACGA
GTTACCACCCGTTCCTTCGCCTGTAGGCGTACCTGTAAAATTGTAA
